>Addgene plasmid #232336 | pcDNA3.1-eIF4E | addgene full sequence | sequence record 474535 | Addgene NGS Result
GACGGATCGGGAGATCTCCCGATCCCCTATGGTGCACTCTCAGTACAATCTGCTCTGATGCCGCATAGTT
AAGCCAGTATCTGCTCCCTGCTTGTGTGTTGGAGGTCGCTGAGTAGTGCGCGAGCAAAATTTAAGCTACA
ACAAGGCAAGGCTTGACCGACAATTGCATGAAGAATCTGCTTAGGGTTAGGCGTTTTGCGCTGCTTCGCG
ATGTACGGGCCAGATATACGCGTTGACATTGATTATTGACTAGTTATTAATAGTAATCAATTACGGGGTC
ATTAGTTCATAGCCCATATATGGAGTTCCGCGTTACATAACTTACGGTAAATGGCCCGCCTGGCTGACCG
CCCAACGACCCCCGCCCATTGACGTCAATAATGACGTATGTTCCCATAGTAACGCCAATAGGGACTTTCC
ATTGACGTCAATGGGTGGAGTATTTACGGTAAACTGCCCACTTGGCAGTACATCAAGTGTATCATATGCC
AAGTACGCCCCCTATTGACGTCAATGACGGTAAATGGCCCGCCTGGCATTATGCCCAGTACATGACCTTA
TGGGACTTTCCTACTTGGCAGTACATCTACGTATTAGTCATCGCTATTACCATGGTGATGCGGTTTTGGC
AGTACATCAATGGGCGTGGATAGCGGTTTGACTCACGGGGATTTCCAAGTCTCCACCCCATTGACGTCAA
TGGGAGTTTGTTTTGGCACCAAAATCAACGGGACTTTCCAAAATGTCGTAACAACTCCGCCCCATTGACG
CAAATGGGCGGTAGGCGTGTACGGTGGGAGGTCTATATAAGCAGAGCTCTCTGGCTAACTAGAGAACCCA
CTGCTTACTGGCTTATCGAAATTAATACGACTCACTATAGGGAGACCCAAGCTGGCTAGCGTTTAAACGG
GCCCTCTAGACTCGAG
[651 nt withheld, positions 927-1577]
TAAGCTTAAGTTTAAACCGCTGATCAGCCTCGACTGTGCCTTCTAGTTGCCAGCCATCTGTTGTTTGCCC
CTCCCCCGTGCCTTCCTTGACCCTGGAAGGTGCCACTCCCACTGTCCTTTCCTAATAAAATGAGGAAATT
GCATCGCATTGTCTGAGTAGGTGTCATTCTATTCTGGGGGGTGGGGTGGGGCAGGACAGCAAGGGGGAGG
ATTGGGAAGACAATAGCAGGCATGCTGGGGATGCGGTGGGCTCTATGGCTTCTGAGGCGGAAAGAACCAG
CTGGGGCTCTAGGGGGTATCCCC
[124 nt withheld, positions 1881-2004]
C
[91 nt withheld, positions 2006-2096]
A
[49 nt withheld, positions 2098-2146]
CCTTTGACGTTGGAGTCCACGTTCTTT
[37 nt withheld, positions 2174-2210]
ACCCTATCTCGGTCTATTCTTTTGATTTATAAGGGATTTTGCCGATTTCGGCCTATTGGTTAAAAAATGA
GCTGATTTAACAAAAATTTAACGCGAATTAATTCTGTGGAATGTGTGTCAGTTAGGGTGTGGAAAGTCCC
CAGGCTCCCCAGCAGGCAGAAGTATGCAAAGCATGCATCTCAATTAGTCAGCAACCAGGTGTGGAAAGTC
CCCAGGCTCCCCAGCAGGCAGAAGTATGCAAAGCATGCATCTCAATTAGTCAGCAACCATAGTCCCGCCC
CTAACTCCGCCCATCCCGCCCCTAACTCCGCCCAGTTCCGCCCATTCTCCGCCCCATGGCTGACTAATTT
TTTTTATTTATGCAGAGGCCGAGGCCGCCTCTGCCTCTGAGCTATTCCAGAAGTAGTGAGGAGGCTTTTT
TGGAGGCCTAGGCTTTTGCAAAAAGCTCCCGGGAGCTTGTATATCCATTTTCGGATCTGATCAAGAGACA
GGATGAGGATCGTTTCGCATGATTGAACAAGATGGATTGCACGCAGGTTCTCCGGCCGCTTGGGTGGAGA
GGCTATTCGGCTATGACTGGGCACAACAGACAATCGGCTGCTCTGATGCCGCCGTGTTCCGGCTGTCAGC
GCAGGGGCGCCCGGTTCTTTTTGTCAAGACCGACCTGTCCGGTGCCCTGAATGAACTGCAGGACGAGGCA
GCGCGGCTATCGTGGCTGGCCACGACGGGCGTTCCTTGCGCAGCTGTGCTCGACGTTGTCACTGAAGCGG
GAAGGGACTGGCTGCTATTGGGCGAAGTGCCGGGGCAGGATCTCCTGTCATCTCACCTTGCTCCTGCCGA
GAAAGTATCCATCATGGCTGATGCAATGCGGCGGCTGCATACGCTTGATCCGGCTACCTGCCCATTCGAC
CACCAAGCGAAACATCGCATCGAGCGAGCACGTACTCGGATGGAAGCCGGTCTTGTCGATCAGGATGATC
TGGACGAAGAGCATCAGGGGCTCGCGCCAGCCGAACTGTTCGCCAGGCTCAAGGCGCGCATGCCCGACGG
CGAGGATCTCGTCGTGACCCATGGCGATGCCTGCTTGCCGAATATCATGGTGGAAAATGGCCGCTTTTCT
GGATTCATCGACTGTGGCCGGCTGGGTGTGGCGGACCGCTATCAGGACATAGCGTTGGCTACCCGTGATA
TTGCTGAAGAGCTTGGCGGCGAATGGGCTGACCGCTTCCTCGTGCTTTACGGTATCGCCGCTCCCGATTC
GCAGCGCATCGCCTTCTATCGCCTTCTTGACGAGTTCTTCTGAGCGGGACTCTGGGGTTCGAAATGACCG
ACCAAGCGACGCCCAACCTGCCATCACGAGATTTCGATTCCACCGCCGCCTTCTATGAAAGGTTGGGCTT
CGGAATCGTTTTCCGGGACGCCGGCTGGATGATCCTCCAGCGCGGGGATCTCATGCTGGAGTTCTTCGCC
CACCCCAACTTGTTTATTGCAGCTTATAATGGTTACAAATAAAGCAATAGCATCACAAATTTCACAAATA
AAGCATTTTTTTCACTGCATTCTAGTTGTGGTTTGTCCAAACTCATCAATGTATCTTATCATGTCTGTAT
ACCGTCGACCTCTAGCTAGAGCTTGGCGTAATCATGGTCATAGCTGTTTCCTGTGTGAAATTGTTATCCG
CTCACAATTCCACACAACATACGAGCCGGAAGCATAAAGTGTAAAGCCTGGGGTGCCTAATGAGTGAGCT
AACTCACATTAATTGCGTTGCGCTCACTGCCCGCTTTCCAGTCGGGAAACCTGTCGTGCCAGCTGCATTA
ATGAATCGGCCAACGCGCGGGGAGAGGCGGTTTGCGTATTGGGCGCTCTTCCGCTTCCTCGCTCACTGAC
TCGCTGCGCTCGGTCGTTCGGCTGCGGCGAGCGGTATCAGCTCACTCAAAGGCGGTAATACGGTTATCCA
CAGAATCAGGGGATAACGCAGGAAAGAACATGTGAGCAAAAGGCCAGCAAAAGGCCAGGAACCGTAAAAA
GGCCGCGTTGCTGGCGTTTTTCCATAGGCTCCGCCCCCCTGACGAGCATCACAAAAATCGACGCTCAAGT
CAGAGGTGGCGAAACCCGGCAGGACTATAAAGATACCAGGCGTTTCCCCCTGGAAGCTCCCTCGTGCGCT
CTCCTGTTCCGACCCTGCCGCTTACCGGATACCTGTCCGCCTTTCTCCCTTCGGGAAGCGTGGCGCTTTC
TCATAGCTCACGCTGTAGGTATCTCAGTTCGGTGTAGGTCGTTCGCTCCAAGCTGGGCTGTGTGCACGAA
CCCCCCGTTCAGCCCGACCGCTGCGCCTTATCCGGTAACTATCGTCTTGAGTCCAACCCGGTAAGACACG
ACTTATCGCCACTGGCAGCAGCCACTGGTAACAGGATTAGCAGAGCGAGGTATGTAGGCGGTGCTACAGA
GTTCTTGAAGTGGTGGCCTAACTACGGCTACACTAGAAGAACAGTATTTGGTATCTGCGCTCTGCTGAAG
CCAGTTACCTTCGGAAAAAGAGTTGGTAGCTCTTGATCCGGCAAACAAACCACCGCTGGTAGCGGTGGTT
TTTTTGTTTGCAAGCAGCAGATTACGCGCAGAAAAAAAGGATCTCAAGAAGATCCTTTGATCTTTTCTAC
GGGGTCTGACGCTCAGTGGAACGAAAACTCACGTTAAGGGATTTTGGTCATGAGATTATCAAAAAGGATC
TTCACCTAGATCCTTTTAAATTAAAAATGAAGTTTTAAATCAATCTAAAGTATATATGAGTAAACTTGGT
CTGACAGTTACCAATGCTTAATCAGTGAGGCACCTATCTCAGCGATCTGTCTATTTCGTTCATCCATAGT
TGCCTGACTCCCCGTCGTGTAGATAACTACGATACGGGAGGGCTTACCATCTGGCCCCAGTGCTGCAATG
ATACCGCGAGACCCACGCTCACCGGCTCCAGATTTATCAGCAATAAACCAGCCAGCCGGAAGGGCCGAGC
GCAGAAGTGGTCCTGCAACTTTATCCGCCTCCATCCAGTCTATTAATTGTTGCCGGGAAGCTAGAGTAAG
TAGTTCGCCAGTTAATAGTTTGCGCAACGTTGTTGCCATTGCTACAGGCATCGTGGTGTCACGCTCGTCG
TTTGGTATGGCTTCATTCAGCTCCGGTTCCCAACGATCAAGGCGAGTTACATGATCCCCCATGTTGTGCA
AAAAAGCGGTTAGCTCCTTCGGTCCTCCGATCGTTGTCAGAAGTAAGTTGGCCGCAGTGTTATCACTCAT
GGTTATGGCAGCACTGCATAATTCTCTTACTGTCATGCCATCCGTAAGATGCTTTTCTGTGACTGGTGAG
TACTCAACCAAGTCATTCTGAGAATAGTGTATGCGGCGACCGAGTTGCTCTTGCCCGGCGTCAATACGGG
ATAATACCGCGCCACATAGCAGAACTTTAAAAGTGCTCATCATTGGAAAACGTTCTTCGGGGCGAAAACT
CTCAAGGATCTTACCGCTGTTGAGATCCAGTTCGATGTAACCCACTCGTGCACCCAACTGATCTTCAGCA
TCTTTTACTTTCACCAGCGTTTCTGGGTGAGCAAAAACAGGAAGGCAAAATGCCGCAAAAAAGGGAATAA
GGGCGACACGGAAATGTTGAATACTCATACTCTTCCTTTTTCAATATTATTGAAGCATTTATCAGGGTTA
TTGTCTCATGAGCGGATACATATTTGAATGTATTTAGAAAAATAAACAAATAGGGGTTCCGCGCACATTT
CCCCGAAAAGTGCCACCTGACGTC
Features (pLannotate 1.2.2; 20 found; start..end, strand, type, name):
     28..80      -  misc_feature   bom (fragment): basis of mobility region from pBR322
    235..614     +  enhancer       CMV enhancer: human cytomegalovirus immediate early enhancer
    615..818     +  promoter       CMV promoter: human cytomegalovirus (CMV) immediate early promoter
    814..847     +  LTR            5' LTR (truncated) (fragment): truncated 5' long terminal repeat (LTR) from HIV-1
    863..881     +  promoter       T7 promoter: promoter for bacteriophage T7 RNA polymerase
    927..1577    +  CDS            EIF4E (sequence withheld): IF4E_HUMAN - Also known as EIF4EL1, EIF4F. Experimental evidence at protein level: Swiss-Prot protein existence level 1. Recognizes and binds the 7-methylguanosine-containing mRNA cap during an early step in the initiation of protein synthesis and facilitates ribosome binding by inducing the unwinding of the mRNAs secondary structures (PubMed:16271312, PubMed:22578813). In addition to its role in translation initiation, also acts as a regulator of translation and stability in the cytoplasm (PubMed:24335285). Component of the CYFIP1-EIF4E-FMR1 complex which binds to the mRNA cap and mediates tr
   1611..1835    +  polyA_signal   bGH poly(A) signal: bovine growth hormone polyadenylation signal
   1839..1860    +  promoter       SV40 promoter (fragment): SV40 enhancer and early promoter
   1881..2309    +  rep_origin     f1 ori (sequence partly withheld): f1 bacteriophage origin of replication; arrow indicates direction of (+) strand synthesis
   2323..2652    +  promoter       SV40 promoter: SV40 enhancer and early promoter
   2719..3510    +  CDS            neo: KKA2_KLEPN - Also known as kan, nptII. Experimental evidence at protein level: Swiss-Prot protein existence level 1. Resistance to kanamycin, neomycin, paromomycin, ribostamycin, butirosin and gentamicin B. From Klebsiella pneumoniae.
   3534..3692    +  CDS            ble (fragment): BLE_KLEPN - Experimental evidence at protein level: Swiss-Prot protein existence level 1. Binding protein with a strong affinity to the bleomycin family of antibiotics. Binds to CL990; an antimitotic-antibiotic compound. From Klebsiella pneumoniae.
   3687..3808    +  polyA_signal   SV40 poly(A) signal: SV40 polyadenylation signal
   3881..3897    -  protein_bind   lac operator: The lac repressor binds to the lac operator to inhibit transcription in E. coli. This inhibition can be relieved by adding lactose or isopropyl-β-D-thiogalactopyranoside (IPTG). lac repressor encoded by lacI
   3905..3935    -  promoter       lac promoter: promoter for the E. coli lac operon
   3950..3971    -  protein_bind   CAP binding site: CAP binding activates transcription in the presence of cAMP. E. coli catabolite activator protein
   3984..4076    -  CDS            lacI (fragment): lac repressor; lacI; The lac repressor binds to the lac operator to inhibit transcription in E. coli. This inhibition can be relieved by adding lactose or isopropyl-β-D-thiogalactopyranoside (IPTG).
   4259..4847    -  rep_origin     ori: high-copy-number ColE1/pMB1/pBR322/pUC origin of replication
   5018..5878    -  CDS            AmpR: β-lactamase; bla; confers resistance to ampicillin, carbenicillin, and related antibiotics
   5879..5983    -  promoter       AmpR promoter: bla
