[The description below was written by a language model from this plasmid's Addgene catalogue record and pLannotate feature annotations shown in this document.]
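Description:
pcDNA3.1-eIF4E is a mammalian expression plasmid built on the Invitrogen pcDNA3.1(-) backbone and carrying the human EIF4E coding sequence, cloned between XhoI and HindIII sites that both remain intact. The whole construct is about 6.0 kb. In bacteria it is maintained at high copy through a ColE1/pUC-type origin and selected with ampicillin via the β-lactamase gene and its own promoter. An f1 phage origin is also present, along with short lac promoter/operator and other backbone remnants that the automated annotation picks up as fragments. The brief "HIV-1 LTR", "ble" and "lacI" hits are partial matches within standard backbone sequence, not functional elements.

The insert is driven by the human cytomegalovirus immediate-early enhancer and promoter, giving strong constitutive transcription in mammalian cells, and the transcript is terminated by the bovine growth hormone polyadenylation signal. A T7 promoter sits between the CMV promoter and the open reading frame, which in principle permits in vitro transcription of the insert. The annotated coding region corresponds to full-length eIF4E, the protein that binds the 7-methylguanosine mRNA cap and promotes ribosome recruitment during translation initiation. No epitope tag or reporter fusion is listed in the record. A separate cassette, consisting of the SV40 early promoter, the neomycin phosphotransferase gene and the SV40 polyadenylation signal, allows G418 selection of stably transfected cells. The stated purpose is expression of human eIF4E in mammalian cells, so the plasmid suits transient or stable overexpression experiments examining this factor's roles in translation and mRNA regulation.
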