Addgene plasmid #232336: pcDNA3.1-eIF4E
Purpose: Expresses human eIF4E (ENST00000450253.7, NM_001968.5) in mammalian cells
Depositing lab: Quanfu Ma.
Backbone
  Vector backbone: pcDNA3.1 (-)
  Backbone manufacturer: Invitrogen (Thermo Fisher)
  Backbone size w/o insert (bp): 5427
  Total vector size (bp): 6011
  Vector type: Mammalian Expression
  Selectable markers: Neomycin (select with G418)
Growth in bacteria
  Bacterial resistance: Ampicillin, 100 μg/mL
  Growth temperature: 37°C
  Growth strain: DH5alpha
  Copy number: High Copy
Gene/Insert
  Gene/Insert name: eIF4E (alt name: ENST00000450253.7)
  Species: H. sapiens (human)
  GenBank ID: NM_001968.5
  Entrez Gene: EIF4E (a.k.a. AUTS19, CBP, EIF4E1, EIF4EL1, EIF4F, eIF-4E)
  Promoter: CMV
  Cloning method: Restriction Enzyme; 5′ cloning site XhoI (not destroyed); 3′ cloning site HindIII (not destroyed)
  Sequencing primers: 5′ CMV-F: CGCAAATGGGCGGTAGGCGTG; 3′ BGH-R: TAGAAGGCACAGTCGAGG
Resource information
  A portion of this plasmid was derived from a plasmid made by: Yuxin Bi (毕雨馨 in simplified Chinese), the first author of the article, construct this plasmid during her master's degree. She graduated and become a PHD candidate in other institute for now.
Terms and licenses: Academic/Nonprofit Terms; Industry Terms: Not Available to Industry
How to cite: pcDNA3.1-eIF4E was a gift from Quanfu Ma (Addgene plasmid # 232336 ; http://n2t.net/addgene:232336 ; RRID:Addgene_232336)
